>Addgene plasmid #132152 | pDONR221_SLC26A7 | addgene full sequence | sequence record 262970 | Addgene NGS Result
CTTTCCTGCGTTATCCCCTGATTCTGTGGATAACCGTATTACCGCCTTTGAGTGAGCTGATACCGCTCGC
CGCAGCCGAACGACCGAGCGCAGCGAGTCAGTGAGCGAGGAAGCGGAAGAGCGCCCAATACGCAAACCGC
CTCTCCCCGCGCGTTGGCCGATTCATTAATGCAGCTGGCACGACAGGTTTCCCGACTGGAAAGCGGGCAG
TGAGCGCAACGCAATTAATACGCGTACCGCTAGCCAGGAAGAGTTTGTAGAAACGCAAAAAGGCCATCCG
TCAGGATGGCCTTCTGCTTAGTTTGATGCCTGGCAGTTTATGGCGGGCGTCCTGCCCGCCACCCTCCGGG
CCGTTGCTTCACAACGTTCAAATCCGCTCCCGGCGGATTTGTCCTACTCAGGAGAGCGTTCACCGACAAA
CAACAGATAAAACGAAAGGCCCAGTCTTCCGACTGAGCCTTTCGTTTTATTTGATGCCTGGCAGTTCCCT
ACTCTCGCGTTAACGCTAGCATGGATGTTTTCCCAGTCACGACGTTGTAAAACGACGGCCAGTCTTAAGC
TCGGGCCCCAAATAATGATTTTATTTTGACTGATAGTGACCTGTTCGTTGCAACACATTGATGAGCAATG
CTTTTTTATAATGCCAACTTTGTACAAAAAAGCAGGCTCCACCATGACCGGCGCCAAGCGGAAGAAGAAG
AGCATGCTGTGGTCCAAGATGCACACACCACAGTGCGAGGACATCATCCAGTGGTGTCGGAGAAGGCTGC
CCATCCTGGATTGGGCCCCTCACTACAATCTGAAGGAGAACCTGCTGCCCGACACCGTGTCTGGCATCAT
GCTGGCAGTGCAGCAGGTGACACAGGGACTGGCCTTCGCCGTGCTGAGCTCCGTGCACCCCGTGTTCGGC
CTGTATGGCAGCCTGTTCCCAGCCATCATCTACGCCATCTTTGGAATGGGACACCACGTGGCAACCGGCA
CATTCGCCCTGACCTCCCTGATCTCTGCCAATGCCGTGGAGCGCATCGTGCCCCAGAATATGCAGAACCT
GACCACACAGAGCAACACATCCGTGCTGGGCCTGTCCGATTTTGAGATGCAGAGGATCCACGTGGCAGCA
GCCGTGTCTTTCCTGGGAGGCGTGATCCAGGTGGCCATGTTTGTGCTGCAGCTGGGCTCTGCCACCTTCG
TGGTGACAGAGCCTGTGATCAGCGCCATGACCACAGGAGCAGCAACCCACGTGGTGACAAGCCAGGTGAA
GTATCTGCTGGGCATGAAGATGCCTTACATCTCCGGCCCACTGGGCTTCTTTTACATCTATGCCTACGTG
TTTGAGAATATCAAGAGCGTGAGACTGGAGGCCCTGCTGCTGTCTCTGCTGAGCATCGTGGTGCTGGTGC
TGGTGAAGGAGCTGAACGAGCAGTTTAAGAGGAAGATCAAGGTGGTGCTGCCTGTGGACCTGGTGCTGAT
CATCGCCGCCTCCTTCGCCTGCTATTGTACCAATATGGAGAACACATACGGCCTGGAGGTGGTGGGCCAC
ATCCCACAGGGAATCCCATCCCCAAGGGCACCCCCTATGAATATCCTGTCTGCCGTGATCACCGAGGCCT
TCGGCGTGGCCCTGGTGGGATATGTGGCATCCCTGGCCCTGGCACAGGGATCTGCCAAGAAGTTTAAGTA
CAGCATCGACGATAATCAGGAGTTCCTGGCCCACGGCCTGAGCAACATCGTGTCTAGCTTCTTTTTCTGC
ATCCCTTCCGCCGCAGCAATGGGAAGAACCGCAGGACTGTACTCTACCGGCGCCAAGACACAGGTGGCCT
GCCTGATCAGCTGTATCTTTGTGCTGATCGTGATCTATGCCATCGGCCCACTGCTGTACTGGCTGCCCAT
GTGCGTGCTGGCCTCCATCATCGTGGTGGGCCTGAAGGGCATGCTGATCCAGTTCAGGGATCTGAAGAAG
TATTGGAATGTGGACAAGATCGATTGGGGCATCTGGGTGTCTACCTACGTGTTTACAATCTGCTTCGCCG
CCAACGTGGGCCTGCTGTTTGGCGTGGTGTGCACCATCGCAATCGTGATCGGCCGCTTCCCAAGGGCAAT
GACAGTGAGCATCAAGAACATGAAGGAGATGGAGTTTAAGGTGAAGACCGAGATGGACAGCGAGACACTG
CAGCAGGTGAAGATCATCTCCATCAACAATCCCCTGGTGTTTCTGAATGCCAAGAAGTTCTATACCGATC
TGATGAACATGATCCAGAAGGAGAATGCCTGCAACCAGCCTCTGGACGATATCAGCAAGTGTGAGCAGAA
TACACTGCTGAACTCCCTGTCTAACGGCAATTGCAACGAGGAGGCCAGCCAGTCCTGCCCAAATGAGAAG
TGTTACCTGATCCTGGACTGTTCCGGCTTCACCTTTTTCGATTATTCCGGCGTGTCTATGCTGGTGGAGG
TGTACATGGACTGCAAGGGCAGATCCGTGGATGTGCTGCTGGCCCACTGTACCGCCTCTCTGATCAAGGC
CATGACATACTATGGCAACCTGGACTCCGAGAAGCCCATCTTTTTCGAGTCTGTGAGCGCCGCCATCTCT
CACATCCACAGCAATAAGAACCTGAGCAAGCTGTCCGATCACTCTGAGGTGGACCCAGCTTTCTTGTACA
AAGTTGGCATTATAAGAAAGCATTGCTTATCAATTTGTTGCAACGAACAGGTCACTATCAGTCAAAATAA
AATCATTATTTGCCATCCAGCTGATATCCCCTATAGTGAGTCGTATTACATGGTCATAGCTGTTTCCTGG
CAGCTCTGGCCCGTGTCTCAAAATCTCTGATGTTACATTGCACAAGATAAAAATATATCATCATGAACAA
TAAAACTGTCTGCTTACATAAACAGTAATACAAGGGGTGTTATGAGCCATATTCAACGGGAAACGTCGAG
GCCGCGATTAAATTCCAACATGGATGCTGATTTATATGGGTATAAATGGGCTCGCGATAATGTCGGGCAA
TCAGGTGCGACAATCTATCGCTTGTATGGGAAGCCCGATGCGCCAGAGTTGTTTCTGAAACATGGCAAAG
GTAGCGTTGCCAATGATGTTACAGATGAGATGGTCAGACTAAACTGGCTGACGGAATTTATGCCTCTTCC
GACCATCAAGCATTTTATCCGTACTCCTGATGATGCATGGTTACTCACCACTGCGATCCCCGGAAAAACA
GCATTCCAGGTATTAGAAGAATATCCTGATTCAGGTGAAAATATTGTTGATGCGCTGGCAGTGTTCCTGC
GCCGGTTGCATTCGATTCCTGTTTGTAATTGTCCTTTTAACAGCGATCGCGTATTTCGTCTCGCTCAGGC
GCAATCACGAATGAATAACGGTTTGGTTGATGCGAGTGATTTTGATGACGAGCGTAATGGCTGGCCTGTT
GAACAAGTCTGGAAAGAAATGCATAAACTTTTGCCATTCTCACCGGATTCAGTCGTCACTCATGGTGATT
TCTCACTTGATAACCTTATTTTTGACGAGGGGAAATTAATAGGTTGTATTGATGTTGGACGAGTCGGAAT
CGCAGACCGATACCAGGATCTTGCCATCCTATGGAACTGCCTCGGTGAGTTTTCTCCTTCATTACAGAAA
CGGCTTTTTCAAAAATATGGTATTGATAATCCTGATATGAATAAATTGCAGTTTCATTTGATGCTCGATG
AGTTTTTCTAATCAGAATTGGTTAATTGGTTGTAACACTGGCAGAGCATTACGCTGACTTGACGGGACGG
CGCAAGCTCATGACCAAAATCCCTTAACGTGAGTTACGCGTCGTTCCACTGAGCGTCAGACCCCGTAGAA
AAGATCAAAGGATCTTCTTGAGATCCTTTTTTTCTGCGCGTAATCTGCTGCTTGCAAACAAAAAAACCAC
CGCTACCAGCGGTGGTTTGTTTGCCGGATCAAGAGCTACCAACTCTTTTTCCGAAGGTAACTGGCTTCAG
CAGAGCGCAGATACCAAATACTGTTCTTCTAGTGTAGCCGTAGTTAGGCCACCACTTCAAGAACTCTGTA
GCACCGCCTACATACCTCGCTCTGCTAATCCTGTTACCAGTGGCTGCTGCCAGTGGCGATAAGTCGTGTC
TTACCGGGTTGGACTCAAGACGATAGTTACCGGATAAGGCGCAGCGGTCGGGCTGAACGGGGGGTTCGTG
CACACAGCCCAGCTTGGAGCGAACGACCTACACCGAACTGAGATACCTACAGCGTGAGCTATGAGAAAGC
GCCACGCTTCCCGAAGGGAGAAAGGCGGACAGGTATCCGGTAAGCGGCAGGGTCGGAACAGGAGAGCGCA
CGAGGGAGCTTCCAGGGGGAAACGCCTGGTATCTTTATAGTCCTGTCGGGTTTCGCCACCTCTGACTTGA
GCGTCGATTTTTGTGATGCTCGTCAGGGGGGCGGAGCCTATGGAAAAACGCCAGCAACGCGGCCTTTTTA
CGGTTCCTGGCCTTTTGCTGGCCTTTTGCTCACATGTT
Features (pLannotate 1.2.2; 10 found; start..end, strand, type, name):
    121..213     +  CDS            lacI (fragment): lac repressor; lacI; The lac repressor binds to the lac operator to inhibit transcription in E. coli. This inhibition can be relieved by adding lactose or isopropyl-β-D-thiogalactopyranoside (IPTG).
    268..295     -  terminator     rrnB T2 terminator: transcription terminator T2 from the E. coli rrnB gene
    427..470     +  terminator     rrnB T1 terminator: Escherichia coli rrnB; transcription terminator T1 from the E. coli rrnB gene
    517..553     -  CDS            lacZα (fragment): LacZα fragment of β-galactosidase; lacZ fragment
    569..668     +  protein_bind   attL1: mutant version of attL; recombination site for the Gateway® LR reaction LR Clonase™
    674..2641    +  CDS            SLC26A7: S26A7_HUMAN - Also known as SUT2 From Homo sapiens (Human).
   2643..2742    -  protein_bind   attL2: mutant version of attL; recombination site for the Gateway® LR reaction LR Clonase™
   2760..2778    -  promoter       T7 promoter: promoter for bacteriophage T7 RNA polymerase
   2912..3721    +  CDS            KanR: aminoglycoside phosphotransferase; aph(3')-Ia; confers resistance to kanamycin in bacteria or G418 (Geneticin®) in eukaryotes
   3868..4456    +  rep_origin     ori: high-copy-number ColE1/pMB1/pBR322/pUC origin of replication
