[The description below was written by a language model from this plasmid's Addgene catalogue record and pLannotate feature annotations shown in this document.]
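Description:
pDONR221_SLC26A7 is a Gateway entry clone built on the pDONR221 backbone, carrying a codon-optimized open reading frame for human SLC26A7 (also known as SUT2), a member of the solute carrier family 26 of anion transporters. The plasmid is about 4.5 kb in the sequenced record and is maintained in E. coli through a high-copy ColE1/pUC-type origin of replication, with selection by a kanamycin resistance gene (aminoglycoside phosphotransferase). Although the catalogue lists the vector type as mammalian expression, the annotated features show no eukaryotic promoter or polyadenylation signal. The construct is therefore a shuttle intermediate rather than an expression plasmid in its own right.

The 1,968 bp SLC26A7 coding sequence sits between attL1 and attL2 sites, the product of a BP recombination into the donor vector. These sites allow directional, in-frame transfer of the ORF into any attR-containing destination vector by an LR Clonase reaction, so the promoter, tags and host system are determined by the chosen destination vector. No epitope tags or reporters are annotated on the insert, and the record does not state whether a stop codon is retained. Upstream of attL1, the rrnB T1 and T2 transcription terminators insulate the cassette from read-through transcription in bacteria. A T7 promoter lies just beyond attL2, oriented back toward the insert. The short lacI and lacZα fragments are backbone remnants with no functional role. M13 forward and reverse primer sites flank the cassette for sequence verification. The clone belongs to a large consortium collection of solute carrier ORFs intended for subcloning into custom expression vectors to study transporter function and support drug discovery.
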