Addgene plasmid #132152: pDONR221_SLC26A7
Purpose: Gateway entry clone with codon-optimized ORF sequence for subcloning into custom expression vectors
Depositing lab: RESOLUTE Consortium & Giulio Superti-Furga. Depositing organization: CeMM Research Center for Molecular Medicine. Publication: The RESOLUTE consortium: unlocking SLC transporters for drug discovery. Superti-Furga G, Lackner D, Wiedmer T, Ingles-Prieto A, Barbosa B, Girardi E, Goldmann U, Gurtl B, Klavins K, Klimek C, Lindinger S, Lineiro-Retes E, Muller AC, Onstein S, Redinger G, Reil D, Sedlyarov V, Wolf G, Crawford M, Everley R, ... Steppan CM. Nat Rev Drug Discov. 2020 Jul;19(7):429-430. doi: 10.1038/d41573-020-00056-6. PubMed 32265506.
Backbone
  Vector backbone: pDONR221
  Backbone manufacturer: Thermo Fisher Scientific
  Backbone size w/o insert (bp): 2550
  Vector type: Mammalian Expression
Growth in bacteria
  Bacterial resistance: Kanamycin, 50 μg/mL
  Growth temperature: 37°C
  Growth strain: Stbl3
  Copy number: High Copy
Gene/Insert
  Gene/Insert name: SLC26A7 (alt name: SUT2)
  Species: H. sapiens (human)
  Insert size (bp): 1968
  Entrez Gene: SLC26A7 (a.k.a. SUT2, MGC126268)
  Cloning method: Gateway Cloning
  Sequencing primers: 5′ M13-fwd; 3′ M13-rev
Terms and licenses: Academic/Nonprofit Terms; Industry Terms
Depositor comments: For more information on the full Resolute plasmid collection, please see www.addgene.org/depositor-collections/re-solute/. Please provide your feedback on this plasmid to the RESOLUTE consortium by filling out their RESOLUTE repository feedback form: https://forms.office.com/Pages/ResponsePage.aspx?id=0e05yklzmkS7rjFGQL4N7z4feCLQvEJAmVcOCM_u885UN1JJRko0Ukg4TVQwNTZLOUxPQVJWT1NHUCQlQCN0PWcu
How to cite: pDONR221_SLC26A7 was a gift from RESOLUTE Consortium & Giulio Superti-Furga (Addgene plasmid # 132152 ; http://n2t.net/addgene:132152 ; RRID:Addgene_132152)
