>Addgene plasmid #132152 | pDONR221_SLC26A7 | depositor partial sequence | sequence record 253704 | Codon-optimized ORF of SLC26A7
ATGACCGGCGCCAAGCGGAAGAAGAAGAGCATGCTGTGGTCCAAGATGCACACACCACAGTGCGAGGACA
TCATCCAGTGGTGTCGGAGAAGGCTGCCCATCCTGGATTGGGCCCCTCACTACAATCTGAAGGAGAACCT
GCTGCCCGACACCGTGTCTGGCATCATGCTGGCAGTGCAGCAGGTGACACAGGGACTGGCCTTCGCCGTG
CTGAGCTCCGTGCACCCCGTGTTCGGCCTGTATGGCAGCCTGTTCCCAGCCATCATCTACGCCATCTTTG
GAATGGGACACCACGTGGCAACCGGCACATTCGCCCTGACCTCCCTGATCTCTGCCAATGCCGTGGAGCG
CATCGTGCCCCAGAATATGCAGAACCTGACCACACAGAGCAACACATCCGTGCTGGGCCTGTCCGATTTT
GAGATGCAGAGGATCCACGTGGCAGCAGCCGTGTCTTTCCTGGGAGGCGTGATCCAGGTGGCCATGTTTG
TGCTGCAGCTGGGCTCTGCCACCTTCGTGGTGACAGAGCCTGTGATCAGCGCCATGACCACAGGAGCAGC
AACCCACGTGGTGACAAGCCAGGTGAAGTATCTGCTGGGCATGAAGATGCCTTACATCTCCGGCCCACTG
GGCTTCTTTTACATCTATGCCTACGTGTTTGAGAATATCAAGAGCGTGAGACTGGAGGCCCTGCTGCTGT
CTCTGCTGAGCATCGTGGTGCTGGTGCTGGTGAAGGAGCTGAACGAGCAGTTTAAGAGGAAGATCAAGGT
GGTGCTGCCTGTGGACCTGGTGCTGATCATCGCCGCCTCCTTCGCCTGCTATTGTACCAATATGGAGAAC
ACATACGGCCTGGAGGTGGTGGGCCACATCCCACAGGGAATCCCATCCCCAAGGGCACCCCCTATGAATA
TCCTGTCTGCCGTGATCACCGAGGCCTTCGGCGTGGCCCTGGTGGGATATGTGGCATCCCTGGCCCTGGC
ACAGGGATCTGCCAAGAAGTTTAAGTACAGCATCGACGATAATCAGGAGTTCCTGGCCCACGGCCTGAGC
AACATCGTGTCTAGCTTCTTTTTCTGCATCCCTTCCGCCGCAGCAATGGGAAGAACCGCAGGACTGTACT
CTACCGGCGCCAAGACACAGGTGGCCTGCCTGATCAGCTGTATCTTTGTGCTGATCGTGATCTATGCCAT
CGGCCCACTGCTGTACTGGCTGCCCATGTGCGTGCTGGCCTCCATCATCGTGGTGGGCCTGAAGGGCATG
CTGATCCAGTTCAGGGATCTGAAGAAGTATTGGAATGTGGACAAGATCGATTGGGGCATCTGGGTGTCTA
CCTACGTGTTTACAATCTGCTTCGCCGCCAACGTGGGCCTGCTGTTTGGCGTGGTGTGCACCATCGCAAT
CGTGATCGGCCGCTTCCCAAGGGCAATGACAGTGAGCATCAAGAACATGAAGGAGATGGAGTTTAAGGTG
AAGACCGAGATGGACAGCGAGACACTGCAGCAGGTGAAGATCATCTCCATCAACAATCCCCTGGTGTTTC
TGAATGCCAAGAAGTTCTATACCGATCTGATGAACATGATCCAGAAGGAGAATGCCTGCAACCAGCCTCT
GGACGATATCAGCAAGTGTGAGCAGAATACACTGCTGAACTCCCTGTCTAACGGCAATTGCAACGAGGAG
GCCAGCCAGTCCTGCCCAAATGAGAAGTGTTACCTGATCCTGGACTGTTCCGGCTTCACCTTTTTCGATT
ATTCCGGCGTGTCTATGCTGGTGGAGGTGTACATGGACTGCAAGGGCAGATCCGTGGATGTGCTGCTGGC
CCACTGTACCGCCTCTCTGATCAAGGCCATGACATACTATGGCAACCTGGACTCCGAGAAGCCCATCTTT
TTCGAGTCTGTGAGCGCCGCCATCTCTCACATCCACAGCAATAAGAACCTGAGCAAGCTGTCCGATCACT
CTGAGGTG
